Addgene plasmid #98687: pAimR
Purpose: Expresses AimR gene from the B. subtilis phage phi3T, with its native promoter, C' His-tag
Depositing lab: Rotem Sorek. Depositing organization: Weizmann Institute of Science. Publication: Communication between viruses guides lysis-lysogeny decisions. Erez Z, Steinberger-Levy I, Shamir M, Doron S, Stokar-Avihail A, Peleg Y, Melamed S, Leavitt A, Savidor A, Albeck S, Amitai G, Sorek R. Nature. 2017 Jan 26;541(7638):488-493. doi: 10.1038/nature21049. Epub 2017 Jan 18. PubMed 28099413.
Backbone
  Vector backbone: pBs1C
  Backbone size w/o insert (bp): 6061
  Total vector size (bp): 7386
  Vector type: Bacterial Expression
Growth in bacteria
  Bacterial resistance: Ampicillin, 100 μg/mL
  Growth temperature: 37°C
  Growth strain: DH5alpha
  Copy number: High Copy
Gene/Insert
  Gene/Insert name: AimR
  Species: Phage phi3T
  Insert size (bp): 1325
  GenBank ID: KY030782
  Promoter: Native
  Tag / fusion protein: His-tag (C terminal on insert)
  Cloning method: Restriction Enzyme; 5′ cloning site EcoRI (unknown if destroyed); 3′ cloning site pstI (unknown if destroyed)
  Sequencing primers: 5′ aaGAATTCCTCATTGTGTTTAGGTAAAATAAGAAATTC; 3′ aaCTGCAGTTAGTGGTGGTGGTGGTGGTGAATAGAGATAAGGTTTAATAATTCAAG
Terms and licenses: Academic/Nonprofit Terms; Industry Terms: Not Available to Industry
Depositor comments: Ampicillin and chloramphenicol selection should be used if plasmid is used for Bacillus transformation.
How to cite: pAimR was a gift from Rotem Sorek (Addgene plasmid # 98687 ; http://n2t.net/addgene:98687 ; RRID:Addgene_98687)
