[The description below was written by a language model from this plasmid's Addgene catalogue record and pLannotate feature annotations shown in this document.]
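Description:
pAimR is a bacterial expression construct built on the pBs1C backbone, carrying the aimR gene of the Bacillus subtilis phage phi3T under its own native promoter and fused at the C terminus to a His tag. In E. coli it is maintained as a high-copy plasmid through a ColE1/pUC-type origin and selected with ampicillin via the bla gene and its AmpR promoter. No Bacillus replication origin is annotated. Instead, the insert and a Staphylococcus-derived chloramphenicol acetyltransferase (cat) gene sit between two fragments of the B. subtilis amyE gene. This layout is typical of vectors that deliver their cargo into the amyE chromosomal locus by double-crossover homologous recombination, although the record does not say so explicitly. The depositor notes that ampicillin and chloramphenicol selection should be used when the plasmid is used for Bacillus transformation.

The roughly 1.3 kb insert was cloned between EcoRI and PstI sites, and a fragment of the E. coli his operon terminator lies just downstream of the tag. AimR is a phage transcriptional regulator in the switch that decides at the onset of infection between lytic replication and lysogeny. It activates transcription of the aimX locus, which appears to favour the lytic cycle. The tagged, natively regulated copy would allow AimR to be expressed in B. subtilis and then detected or affinity purified, in keeping with the associated work on viral communication in lysis-lysogeny decisions.

The two sequence records, depositor (7,386 nt) and sequencing-derived (7,420 nt), differ slightly in length but show the same arrangement. The short hits to tetracycline, spectinomycin and streptomycin resistance genes, ldh, cop and a T5 capsid protein are partial annotation matches in the backbone, not intact genes.
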