Features (pLannotate 1.2.2; 17 found; start..end, strand, type, name):
      2..26      +  terminator     his operon terminator (fragment): This putative transcriptin terminator from the E. coli his operon has a 2-bp deletion introduced during synthesis. Its efficiency has not been determined.
     37..53      +  promoter       tet promoter (fragment): E. coli promoter for tetracycline efflux protein gene
     53..166     +  CDS            cop (fragment): COP1_STAAU - Protein predicted: Swiss-Prot protein existence level 4. Putative control of replication message. From Staphylococcus aureus.
    338..985     +  CDS            cat: CAT1_STAAU - Experimental evidence at transcript level: Swiss-Prot protein existence level 2. This enzyme is an effector of chloramphenicol resistance in bacteria. From Staphylococcus aureus.
   1083..1363    +  CDS            TcR (fragment): tetracycline efflux protein; tet; confers resistance to tetracycline
   1359..2384    +  CDS            amyE (fragment): AMY_BACSU - Also known as amyA. Experimental evidence at protein level: Swiss-Prot protein existence level 1. From Bacillus subtilis (strain 168).
   2553..2705    +  CDS            ldh (fragment): LDH_MYCPN - Experimental evidence at protein level: Swiss-Prot protein existence level 1. Catalyzes the conversion of lactate to pyruvate. From Mycoplasma pneumoniae (strain ATCC 29342 / M129).
   2698..2994    +  CDS            TcR (fragment): tetracycline efflux protein; tet; confers resistance to tetracycline
   2995..3174    -  CDS            D20 (fragment): CAPSD_BPT5 - Experimental evidence at protein level: Swiss-Prot protein existence level 1. Major capsid protein that self-associates to form 120 hexamers and 11 pentamers, building the T=13 icosahedral capsid which about 860 Angstroms in diameter. Responsible for its self-assembly into a procapsid. The phage does not need to encode a separate scaffolfing protein because its capsid protein contains the delta domain that carries that function. The capsid gains its final stability through the reorganization of the subunits that takes place upon expansion. DNA encapsidation through the portal trig
   3174..3332    +  CDS            ant1 (fragment): S9AD_STAAN - Also known as spc1. Experimental evidence at protein level: Swiss-Prot protein existence level 1. Mediates bacterial resistance to the antibiotic spectinomycin but not streptomycin. From Staphylococcus aureus (strain N315).
   3469..3558    -  CDS            str (fragment): STR_KLEPN - Protein inferred from homology: Swiss-Prot protein existence level 3. The aminoglycoside phosphotransferases achieve inactivation of their antibiotic substrates by phosphorylation. From Klebsiella pneumoniae.
   3582..4170    -  rep_origin     ori: high-copy-number ColE1/pMB1/pBR322/pUC origin of replication
   4344..5201    -  CDS            bla: BLAT_ECOLX - Experimental evidence at protein level: Swiss-Prot protein existence level 1. TEM-type are the most prevalent beta-lactamases in enterobacteria; they hydrolyze the beta-lactam bond in susceptible beta-lactam antibiotics, thus conferring resistance to penicillins and cephalosporins. TEM-3 and TEM-4 are capable of hydrolyzing cefotaxime and ceftazidime. TEM-5 is capable of hydrolyzing ceftazidime. TEM-6 is capable of hydrolyzing ceftazidime and aztreonam. TEM-8/CAZ-2, TEM- 16/CAZ-7 and TEM-24/CAZ-6 are markedly active against ceftazidime. IRT- 4 shows resistance to beta-lactamase in
   5202..5306    -  promoter       AmpR promoter: bla
   5616..5981    +  CDS            amyA (fragment): AMY_BUTFI - Protein inferred from homology: Swiss-Prot protein existence level 3. From Butyrivibrio fibrisolvens.
   6227..7360    +  CDS            aimR: AIMR_BPPHT - Experimental evidence at protein level: Swiss-Prot protein existence level 1. Transcriptional regulator which is part of the latency- replication switch system that decides at the onset of infection whether to replicate and lyse the host or to lysogenize (latency) and keep the host viable. Activates the transcription of the aimX locus. Transcriptional activation of aimX seems to lead to the productive viral replication (lytic cycle), aimX possibly acting as a regulatory non-coding RNA. From Bacillus phage phi3T (Bacteriophage phi-3T).
   7361..7378    +  CDS            9xHis (fragment): 9xHis affinity tag
>Addgene plasmid #98687 | pAimR | depositor full sequence | sequence record 180710 | pAimR
GTCCGGCAAAAAAGGGCAAGGTGTCAATTCTCATGTTTGACAGCTTATCATCGGCAATAGTTACCCTTAT
TATCAAGATAAGAAAGAAAAGGATTTTTCGCTACGCTCAAATCCTTTAAAAAAACACAAAAGACCACATT
TTTTAATGTGGTCTTTATTCTTCAACTAAAGCACCCATTAGTTCAACAAACGAAAATTGGATAAAGTGGG
ATATTTTTAAAATATATATTTATGTTACAGTAATATTGACTTTTAAAAAAGGATTGATTCTAATGAAGAA
AGCAGACAAGTAAGCCTCCTAAATTCACTTTAGATAAAAATTTAGGAGGCATATCAAATGAACTTTAATA
AAATTGATTTAGACAATTGGAAGAGAAAAGAGATATTTAATCATTATTTGAACCAACAAACGACTTTTAG
TATAACCACAGAAATTGATATTAGTGTTTTATACCGAAACATAAAACAAGAAGGATATAAATTTTACCCT
GCATTTATTTTCTTAGTGACAAGGGTGATAAACTCAAATACAGCTTTTAGAACTGGTTACAATAGCGACG
GAGAGTTAGGTTATTGGGATAAGTTAGAGCCACTTTATACAATTTTTGATGGTGTATCTAAAACATTCTC
TGGTATTTGGACTCCTGTAAAGAATGACTTCAAAGAGTTTTATGATTTATACCTTTCTGATGTAGAGAAA
TATAATGGTTCGGGGAAATTGTTTCCCAAAACACCTATACCTGAAAATGCTTTTTCTCTTTCTATTATTC
CATGGACTTCATTTACTGGGTTTAACTTAAATATCAATAATAATAGTAATTACCTTCTACCCATTATTAC
AGCAGGAAAATTCATTAATAAAGGTAATTCAATATATTTACCGCTATCTTTACAGGTACATCATTCTGTT
TGTGATGGTTATCATGCAGGATTGTTTATGAACTCTATTCAGGAATTGTCAGATAGGCCTAATGACTGGC
TTTTATAATATGAGATAATGCCGACTGTACTTTTTACAGTCGGTTTTCTAATGTCACTAACCTGCCCCGT
TAGTTGAAGAAGGTTTTTATATTACAGCTCCAGATCCTCTACGCCGGACGCATCGTGGCAGGCATCACCG
GCGCCACAGGTGCGGTTGCTGGCGCCTATATCGCCGACATCACCGATGGGGAAGATCGGGCTCGCCACTT
CGGGCTCATGAGCGCTTGTTTCGGCGTGGGTATGGTGGCAGGCCCCGTGGCCGGGGGACTGTTGGGCGCC
ATCTCCTTGCATGCACCATTCCTTGCGGCGGCGGTGCTCAACGGCCTCAACCTACTACTGGGCTGCTTCC
TAATGCAGGAGTCGCATAAGGGAGAGCGTCGACATGGATGAGCGATGATGATATCCGTTTAGGCTGGGCG
GTGATAGCTTCTCGTTCAGGCAGTACGCCTCTTTTCTTTTCCAGACCTGAGGGAGGCGGAAATGGTGTGA
GGTTCCCGGGGAAAAGCCAAATAGGCGATCGCGGGAGTGCTTTATTTGAAGATCAGGCTATCACTGCGGT
CAATAGATTTCACAATGTGATGGCTGGACAGCCTGAGGAACTCTCGAACCCGAATGGAAACAACCAGATA
TTTATGAATCAGCGCGGCTCACATGGCGTTGTGCTGGCAAATGCAGGTTCATCCTCTGTCTCTATCAATA
CGGCAACAAAATTGCCTGATGGCAGGTATGACAATAAAGCTGGAGCGGGTTCATTTCAAGTGAACGATGG
TAAACTGACAGGCACGATCAATGCCAGGTCTGTAGCTGTGCTTTATCCTGATGATATTGCAAAAGCGCCT
CATGTTTTCCTTGAGAATTACAAAACAGGTGTAACACATTCTTTCAATGATCAACTGACGATTACCTTGC
GTGCAGATGCGAATACAACAAAAGCCGTTTATCAAATCAATAATGGACCAGACGACAGGCGTTTAAGGAT
GGAGATCAATTCACAATCGGAAAAGGAGATCCAATTTGGCAAAACATACACCATCATGTTAAAAGGAACG
AACAGTGATGGTGTAACGAGGACCGAGAAATACAGTTTTGTTAAAAGAGATCCAGCGTCGGCCAAAACCA
TCGGCTATCAAAATCCGAATCATTGGAGCCAGGTAAATGCTTATATCTATAAACATGATGGGAGCCGAGT
AATTGAATTGACCGGATCTTGGCCTGGAAAACCAATGACTAAAAATGCAGACGGAATTTACACGCTGACG
CTGCCTGCGGACACGGATACAACCAACGCAAAAGTGATTTTTAATAATGGCAGCGCCCAAGTGCCCGGTC
AGAATCAGCCTGGCTTTGATTACGTGCTAAATGGTTTATATAATGACTCGGGCTTAAGCGGTTCTCTTCC
CCATTGAGGGCAAGGCTAGACGGGACTTACCGAAAGAAACCATCAATGATGGTTTCTTTTTTGTTCATAA
ATCAGACAAAACTTTTCTCTTGCAAAAGTTTGTGAAGTGTTGCACAATATAAATGTGAAATACTTCACAA
ACAAAAAGACATCAAAGAGAAACATACCCTGCAAGGATGCTGATATTGTCTGCATTTGCGCCGGAGCAAA
CCAAAAACCTGGTGAGACACGCCTTGAATTAGTAGAAAAGAACTTGAAGATTTTCAAAGGCATCGTTAGT
GAAGTCATGGCGAGCGGATTTGACGGCATTTTCTTAGTCGCGACGCGAGGCTGGATGGCCTTCCCCATTA
TGATTCTTCTCGCTTCCGGCGGCATCGGGATGCCCGCGTTGCAGGCCATGCTGTCCAGGCAGGTAGATGA
CGACCATCAGGGACAGCTTCAAGGATCGCTCGCGGCTCTTACCAGCCTAACTTCGATCACTGGACCGCTG
ATCGTCACGGCGATTTATGCCGCCTCGGCGAGCACATGGAACGGGTTGGCATGGATTGTAGGCGCCGCCC
TATACCTTGTCTGCCTCCCCGCGTTGCGTCGCGGTGCATGGAGCCGGGCCACCTACTGAAGTGGATTTCT
TTAAGAGCTCCTTTAACTTCCTCACCAGTAGTTGTATCGGTACCATAAGTAGAAGCAGCAACCCAAGTAG
CTTTACCAGCATCCGGTTCAACCAGCATAGTAAGAATCTTACTGGACATCGGCAGTTCTTCGAACAGTGC
GCCAACTACCAGCTCTTTCTCCAGAATGGGCTATACCTCTTTTACCTAAAGAGCATGTAACTTTACTGGA
TATAGCTAGAAAAGGCTATCGGGGAGAGTGTGATGATAAGTGGGAAGGACTATATTCAAAGGTGAAAGCA
CTCGTTAAGTATATGAAAAATTCTATAGAAACTTCTCTCAATTAGGCTAATTTTATTGCAATAACAGGTG
CTTACTTTTCTGGAGTTCTTTAGCAAATTTTTTTATTAGCTGAACTTAGTATTAGTGGCCATACTCCTCC
AATCCAAAGCTATTTAGAAAGATTACTATATCCTCAAACAGGCGGTAACCGGCCTCTTCATCGGGAATGC
GCGCGACCTTCAGCATCACCGGCATGTCCCCCTGGCGGACGGGAAGTATCCAGCTCGAGGTCGGGCCGCG
TTGCTGGCGTTTTTCCATAGGCTCCGCCCCCCTGACGAGCATCACAAAAATCGACGCTCAAGTCAGAGGT
GGCGAAACCCGACAGGACTATAAAGATACCAGGCGTTTCCCCCTGGAAGCTCCCTCGTGCGCTCTCCTGT
TCCGACCCTGCCGCTTACCGGATACCTGTCCGCCTTTCTCCCTTCGGGAAGCGTGGCGCTTTCTCATAGC
TCACGCTGTAGGTATCTCAGTTCGGTGTAGGTCGTTCGCTCCAAGCTGGGCTGTGTGCACGAACCCCCCG
TTCAGCCCGACCGCTGCGCCTTATCCGGTAACTATCGTCTTGAGTCCAACCCGGTAAGACACGACTTATC
GCCACTGGCAGCAGCCACTGGTAACAGGATTAGCAGAGCGAGGTATGTAGGCGGTGCTACAGAGTTCTTG
AAGTGGTGGCCTAACTACGGCTACACTAGAAGGACAGTATTTGGTATCTGCGCTCTGCTGAAGCCAGTTA
CCTTCGGAAAAAGAGTTGATAGCTCTTGATCCGGCAAACAAACCACCGCTGGTAGCGGTGGTTTTTTTGT
TTGCAAGCAGCAGATTACGCGCAGAAAAAAAGGATCTCAAGAAGATCCTTTGATCTTTTCTACGGGGTCT
GACGCTCAGTGGAACGAAAACTCACGTTAAGGGATTTTGGTCATGAGATTATCAAAAAGGATCTTCACCT
AGATCCTTTTAAATTAAAAATGAAGTTTTAAATCAATCTAAAGTATATATGAGTAAACTTGGTCTGACAG
TTACCAATGCTTAATCAGTGAGGCACCTATCTCAGCGATCTGTCTATTTCGTTCATCCATAGTTGCCTGA
CTCCCCGTCGTGTAGATAACTACGATACGGGAGGGCTTACCATCTGGCCCCAGTGCTGCAATGATACCGC
GAGACCCACGCTCACCGGCTCCAGATTTATCAGCAATAAACCAGCCAGCCGGAAGGGCCGAGCGCAGAAG
TGGTCCTGCAACTTTATCCGCCTCCATCCAGTCTATTAATTGTTGCCGGGAAGCTAGAGTAAGTAGTTCG
CCAGTTAATAGTTTGCGCAACGTTGTTGCCATTGCTGCTGGCATCGTGGTGTCACGCTCGTCGTTTGGTA
TGGCTTCATTCAGCTCCGGTTCCCAACGATCAAGGCGAGTTACATGATCCCCCATGTTGTGCAAAAAAGC
GGTTAGCTCCTTCGGTCCTCCGATCGTTGTCAGAAGTAAGTTGGCCGCAGTGTTATCACTCATGGTTATG
GCAGCACTGCATAATTCTCTTACTGTCATGCCATCCGTAAGATGCTTTTCTGTGACTGGTGAGTACTCAA
CCAAGTCATTCTGAGAATAGTGTATGCGGCGACCGAGTTGCTCTTGCCCGGCGTCAACACGGGATAATAC
CGCGCCACATAGCAGAACTTTAAAAGTGCTCATCATTGGAAAACGTTCTTCGGGGCGAAAACTCTCAAGG
ATCTTACCGCTGTTGAGATCCAGTTCGATGTAACCCACTCGTGCACCCAACTGATCTTCAGCATCTTTTA
CTTTCACCAGCGTTTCTGGGTGAGCAAAAACAGGAAGGCAAAATGCCGCAAAAAAGGGAATAAGGGCGAC
ACGGAAATGTTGAATACTCATACTCTTCCTTTTTCAATATTATTGAAGCATTTATCAGGGTTATTGTCTC
ATGAGCGGATACATATTTGAATGTATTTAGAAAAATAAACAAATAGGGGTTCCGCGCACATTTCCCCGAA
AAGTGCCACCTGACGTCTAAGAAACCATTATTATCATGACATTAACCTATAAAAATAGGCGTATCACGAG
GCCCTTTCGTCTTCAAGAATTAACAAAATTCTCCAGTCTTCACATCGGTTTGAAAGGAGGAAGCGGAAGA
ATGAAGTAAGAGGGATTTTTGACTCCGAAGTAAGTCTTCAAAAAATCAAATAAGGAGTGTCAAGAATGTT
TGCAAAACGATTCAAAACCTCTTTACTGCCGTTATTCGCTGGATTTTTATTGCTGTTTCATTTGGTTCTG
GCAGGACCGGCGGCTGCGAGTGCTGAAACGGCGAACAAATCGAATGAGCTTACAGCACCGTCGATCAAAA
GCGGAACCATTCTTCATGCATGGAATTGGTCGTTCAATACGTTAAAACACAATATGAAGGATATTCATGA
TGCAGGATATACAGCCATTCAGACATCTCCGATTAACCAAGTAAAGGAAGGGAATCAAGGAGATAAAAGC
ATGTCGAACTGGTACTGGCTGTATCAGCCGACATCGTATCAAATTGGCAACCGTTACTTAGGTACTGAAC
AAGAATTTAAAGAAATGTGTGCAGCCGCTGAAGAATATGGCATAAAGGTCATTGTTGACGCGGTCATCAA
TCATACCACCAGTGATTATGCCGCGATTTCCAATGAGGTTAAGAGTATTCCAAACTGGACACATGGAAAC
ACACAAATTAAAAACTGGTCTGATCGGATCCTAGAAGCTTATCGAATTCCTCATTGTGTTTAGGTAAAAT
AAGAAATTCATTGATTTAACAACAAATAAAGAATAAAAATAAAATATATACTTGAAATTCTGACAACTAT
GAGGTATATTATAAACAAGGGAAGTGATAACTGAATAAAGGGGGGAGACAATTGAAATTAAAGCAGATGA
TTAAGAATGAATGCGAAAAGGATAATCAGCTTGCAGCTCGACTTGCAAAATTGGCCGGTTATGAAAAAGT
AAATGGTTTTTATAAGTTTGTGAACACCCCAGAAAAAGAAATGGAAAACTTGGGTGGATTACTCAAGATC
GTAAAAAACTTGTTTCCTGATAGTGAAGAGCAACTTTTAAGTGAATACTTCTTAGAATTAGACCCTAATA
AAAAATGTGCAAGGCAATCAGTTGAGTACTCAGATATAAACCAATGGGACACACTTACTGATAAGATTAT
CATTAACTTATGCAACTCAAAAAATTCCACAAGTCAAGAGTGGGGAAAAGTTTACAGCTTACATAGAAAA
TTAAACAAAAACGAAATCAGTTTAAATGATGCTATTAGGGAATCAGGGAAATGTAAAATAAAATCCGCGG
AAATGCTCTTCTTTTCAAATGCAATGCTGATGTATGCGTATTTAAACATTGGTGAATTTGGATTAATGAA
GAGCACTTCAAAATTGTTAGAATTTGATGATTTACCCGAAGGGTTCATTAAAGAGTCATTCAAAAGCAGA
GTATCTATGCTCGAAGCGAACATAAGCTTAAATGAAAATAGCCTACTTGAAGCGAGACAGCATTCTAACC
GCGCAATTGAAAATTCTAACGTGAATCGTATTTGTTTTTTTGCATATTTAACAATTGGCAACACTTTAAT
TTTTGAGGATTATGATGAGGCCAAAAAGGCGTACATTAAAGGTCAAAAATATGCTAAAAATCCAGTGCAC
CAAGAAATGCTTGATGGTGCGTTGTGCTTTTTGTCAAACATCTGGAAAAAAGAAAATCAATGGGTGAATT
ATAACTCTGATAACATTAAATATTTGCAATTAAGAGCTTTTTATTACATAAATCAAGGTAACATTGAGGA
AGCCACGGAAATTTTAGATGAACTGTCATCAAGAGATCAAGATGAGAATGAATTAGGATTCTACTATTAC
TACAAAGGATTAATATCTCAGGATAAGACAGACTATTATAAATCAATAAGATATTTCAAAAAATCAGATG
ATAAATATTTTATACAATTGCCATTACTTCAACTCGAACGAATGGGGGCTGATCTTGAATTATTAAACCT
TATCTCTATTCACCACCACCACCACCACTAACTGCA
