Features (pLannotate 1.2.2; 17 found; start..end, strand, type, name):
     23..40      +  CDS            9xHis (fragment): 9xHis affinity tag
     50..74      +  terminator     his operon terminator (fragment): This putative transcriptin terminator from the E. coli his operon has a 2-bp deletion introduced during synthesis. Its efficiency has not been determined.
     85..101     +  promoter       tet promoter (fragment): E. coli promoter for tetracycline efflux protein gene
    101..202     +  CDS            cop (fragment): COP1_STAAU - Protein predicted: Swiss-Prot protein existence level 4. Putative control of replication message. From Staphylococcus aureus.
    387..1034    +  CDS            cat: CAT1_STAAU - Experimental evidence at transcript level: Swiss-Prot protein existence level 2. This enzyme is an effector of chloramphenicol resistance in bacteria. From Staphylococcus aureus.
   1132..1412    +  CDS            TcR (fragment): tetracycline efflux protein; tet; confers resistance to tetracycline
   1408..2430    +  CDS            amyE (fragment): AMY_BACSU - Also known as amyA. Experimental evidence at protein level: Swiss-Prot protein existence level 1. From Bacillus subtilis (strain 168).
   2599..2751    +  CDS            ldh (fragment): LDH_MYCPN - Experimental evidence at protein level: Swiss-Prot protein existence level 1. Catalyzes the conversion of lactate to pyruvate. From Mycoplasma pneumoniae (strain ATCC 29342 / M129).
   2744..3040    +  CDS            TcR (fragment): tetracycline efflux protein; tet; confers resistance to tetracycline
   3041..3220    -  CDS            D20 (fragment): CAPSD_BPT5 - Experimental evidence at protein level: Swiss-Prot protein existence level 1. Major capsid protein that self-associates to form 120 hexamers and 11 pentamers, building the T=13 icosahedral capsid which about 860 Angstroms in diameter. Responsible for its self-assembly into a procapsid. The phage does not need to encode a separate scaffolfing protein because its capsid protein contains the delta domain that carries that function. The capsid gains its final stability through the reorganization of the subunits that takes place upon expansion. DNA encapsidation through the portal trig
   3220..3378    +  CDS            ant1 (fragment): S9AD_STAAN - Also known as spc1. Experimental evidence at protein level: Swiss-Prot protein existence level 1. Mediates bacterial resistance to the antibiotic spectinomycin but not streptomycin. From Staphylococcus aureus (strain N315).
   3515..3670    -  CDS            str (fragment): STR_KLEPN - Protein inferred from homology: Swiss-Prot protein existence level 3. The aminoglycoside phosphotransferases achieve inactivation of their antibiotic substrates by phosphorylation. From Klebsiella pneumoniae.
   3694..4282    -  rep_origin     ori: high-copy-number ColE1/pMB1/pBR322/pUC origin of replication
   4456..5313    -  CDS            bla: BLAT_ECOLX - Experimental evidence at protein level: Swiss-Prot protein existence level 1. TEM-type are the most prevalent beta-lactamases in enterobacteria; they hydrolyze the beta-lactam bond in susceptible beta-lactam antibiotics, thus conferring resistance to penicillins and cephalosporins. TEM-3 and TEM-4 are capable of hydrolyzing cefotaxime and ceftazidime. TEM-5 is capable of hydrolyzing ceftazidime. TEM-6 is capable of hydrolyzing ceftazidime and aztreonam. TEM-8/CAZ-2, TEM- 16/CAZ-7 and TEM-24/CAZ-6 are markedly active against ceftazidime. IRT- 4 shows resistance to beta-lactamase in
   5314..5418    -  promoter       AmpR promoter: bla
   5638..6159    +  CDS            amyE (fragment): AMY_BACSU - Also known as amyA. Experimental evidence at protein level: Swiss-Prot protein existence level 1. From Bacillus subtilis (strain 168).
   6309..22      +  CDS            aimR (across the origin): AIMR_BPPHT - Experimental evidence at protein level: Swiss-Prot protein existence level 1. Transcriptional regulator which is part of the latency- replication switch system that decides at the onset of infection whether to replicate and lyse the host or to lysogenize (latency) and keep the host viable. Activates the transcription of the aimX locus. Transcriptional activation of aimX seems to lead to the productive viral replication (lytic cycle), aimX possibly acting as a regulatory non-coding RNA. From Bacillus phage phi3T (Bacteriophage phi-3T).
>Addgene plasmid #98687 | pAimR | addgene full sequence | sequence record 192980 | Addgene NGS Result
ATTATTAAACCTTATCTCTATTCACCACCACCACCACCACTAACTGCAGTCCGGCAAAAAAGGGCAAGGT
GTCAATTCTCATGTTTGACAGCTTATCATCGGCAATAGTTACCCTTATTATCAAGATAAGAAAGAAAAGG
ATTTTTCGCTACGCTCAAATCCTTTAAAAAAACACAAAAGACCACATTTTTTAATGTGGTCTTTTATTCT
TCAACTAAAGCACCCATTAGTTCAACAAACGAAAATTGGATAAAGTGGGATATTTTTAAAATATATATTT
ATGTTACAGTAATATTGACTTTTAAAAAAGGATTGATTCTAATGAAGAAAGCAGACAAGTAAGCCTCCTA
AATTCACTTTAGATAAAAATTTAGGAGGCATATCAAATGAACTTTAATAAAATTGATTTAGACAATTGGA
AGAGAAAAGAGATATTTAATCATTATTTGAACCAACAAACGACTTTTAGTATAACCACAGAAATTGATAT
TAGTGTTTTATACCGAAACATAAAACAAGAAGGATATAAATTTTACCCTGCATTTATTTTCTTAGTGACA
AGGGTGATAAACTCAAATACAGCTTTTAGAACTGGTTACAATAGCGACGGAGAGTTAGGTTATTGGGATA
AGTTAGAGCCACTTTATACAATTTTTGATGGTGTATCTAAAACATTCTCTGGTATTTGGACTCCTGTAAA
GAATGACTTCAAAGAGTTTTATGATTTATACCTTTCTGATGTAGAGAAATATAATGGTTCGGGGAAATTG
TTTCCCAAAACACCTATACCTGAAAATGCTTTTTCTCTTTCTATTATTCCATGGACTTCATTTACTGGGT
TTAACTTAAATATCAATAATAATAGTAATTACCTTCTACCCATTATTACAGCAGGAAAATTCATTAATAA
AGGTAATTCAATATATTTACCGCTATCTTTACAGGTACATCATTCTGTTTGTGATGGTTATCATGCAGGA
TTGTTTATGAACTCTATTCAGGAATTGTCAGATAGGCCTAATGACTGGCTTTTATAATATGAGATAATGC
CGACTGTACTTTTTACAGTCGGTTTTCTAATGTCACTAACCTGCCCCGTTAGTTGAAGAAGGTTTTTATA
TTACAGCTCCAGATCCTCTACGCCGGACGCATCGTGGCAGGCATCACCGGCGCCACAGGTGCGGTTGCTG
GCGCCTATATCGCCGACATCACCGATGGGGAAGATCGGGCTCGCCACTTCGGGCTCATGAGCGCTTGTTT
CGGCGTGGGTATGGTGGCAGGCCCCGTGGCCGGGGGACTGTTGGGCGCCATCTCCTTGCATGCACCATTC
CTTGCGGCGGCGGTGCTCAACGGCCTCAACCTACTACTGGGCTGCTTCCTAATGCAGGAGTCGCATAAGG
GAGAGCGTCGACATGGATGAGCGATGATGATATCCGTTTAGGCTGGGCGGTGATAGCTTCTCGTTCAGGC
AGTACGCCTCTTTTCTTTTCCAGACCTGAGGGAGGCGGAAATGGTGTGAGGTTCCCGGGGAAAAGCCAAA
TAGGCGATCGCGGGAGTGCTTTATTTGAAGATCAGGCTATCACTGCGGTCAATAGATTTCACAATGTGAT
GGCTGGACAGCCTGAGGAACTCTCGAACCCGAATGGAAACAACCAGATATTTATGAATCAGCGCGGCTCA
CATGGCGTTGTGCTGGCAAATGCAGGTTCATCCTCTGTCTCTATCAATACGGCAACAAAATTGCCTGATG
GCAGGTATGACAATAAAGCTGGAGCGGGTTCATTTCAAGTGAACGATGGTAAACTGACAGGCACGATCAA
TGCCAGGTCTGTAGCTGTGCTTTATCCTGATGATATTGCAAAAGCGCCTCATGTTTTCCTTGAGAATTAC
AAAACAGGTGTAACACATTCTTTCAATGATCAACTGACGATTACCTTGCGTGCAGATGCGAATACAACAA
AAGCCGTTTATCAAATCAATAATGGACCAGAGACGGCGTTTAAGGATGGAGATCAATTCACAATCGGAAA
AGGAGATCCATTTGGCAAAACATACACCATCATGTTAAAAGGAACGAACAGTGATGGTGTAACGAGGACC
GAGAAATACAGTTTTGTTAAAAGAGATCCAGCGTCGGCCAAAACCATCGGCTATCAAAATCCGAATCATT
GGAGCCAGGTAAATGCTTATATCTATAAACATGATGGGAGCCGAGTAATTGAATTGACCGGATCTTGGCC
TGGAAAACCAATGACTAAAAATGCAGACGGAATTTACACGCTGACGCTGCCTGCGGACACGGATACAACC
AACGCAAAAGTGATTTTTAATAATGGCAGCGCCCAAGTGCCCGGTCAGAATCAGCCTGGCTTTGATTACG
TGCTAAATGGTTTATATAATGACTCGGGCTTAAGCGGTTCTCTTCCCCATTGAGGGCAAGGCTAGACGGG
ACTTACCGAAAGAAACCATCAATGATGGTTTCTTTTTTGTTCATAAATCAGACAAAACTTTTCTCTTGCA
AAAGTTTGTGAAGTGTTGCACAATATAAATGTGAAATACTTCACAAACAAAAAGACATCAAAGAGAAACA
TACCCTGCAAGGATGCTGATATTGTCTGCATTTGCGCCGGAGCAAACCAAAAACCTGGTGAGACACGCCT
TGAATTAGTAGAAAAGAACTTGAAGATTTTCAAAGGCATCGTTAGTGAAGTCATGGCGAGCGGATTTGAC
GGCATTTTCTTAGTCGCGACGCGAGGCTGGATGGCCTTCCCCATTATGATTCTTCTCGCTTCCGGCGGCA
TCGGGATGCCCGCGTTGCAGGCCATGCTGTCCAGGCAGGTAGATGACGACCATCAGGGACAGCTTCAAGG
ATCGCTCGCGGCTCTTACCAGCCTAACTTCGATCATTGGACCGCTGATCGTCACGGCGATTTATGCCGCC
TCGGCGAGCACATGGAACGGGTTGGCATGGATTGTAGGCGCCGCCCTATACCTTGTCTGCCTCCCCGCGT
TGCGTCGCGGTGCATGGAGCCGGGCCACCTACTGAAGTGGATTTCTTTAAGAGCTCCTTTAACTTCCTCA
CCAGTAGTTGTATCGGTACCATAAGTAGAAGCAGCAACCCAAGTAGCTTTACCAGCATCCGGTTCAACCA
GCATAGTAAGAATCTTACTGGACATCGGCAGTTCTTCGAACAGTGCGCCAACTACCAGCTCTTTCTCCAG
AATGGGCTATACCTCTTTTACCTAAAGAGCATGTAACTTTACTGGATATAGCTAGAAAAGGCTATCGGGG
AGAGTGTGATGATAAGTGGGAAGGACTATATTCAAAGGTGAAAGCACTCGTTAAGTATATGAAAAATTCT
ATAGAAACTTCTCTCAATTAGGCTAATTTTATTGCAATAACAGGTGCTTACTTTTCTGGAGTTCTTTAGC
AAATTTTTTTATTAGCTGAACTTAGTATTAGTGGCCATACTCCTCCAATCCAAAGCTATTTAGAAAGATT
ACTATATCCTCAAACAGGCGGTAACCGGCCTCTTCATCGGGAATGCGCGCGACCTTCAGCATCACCGGCA
TGTCCCCCTGGCGACCTTCAGCATCACCGGCATGTCCCCCTGGCGCGACCTTCAGCATCACCGGCATGTC
CCCCTGGCGGACGGGAAGTATCCAGCTCGAGGTCGGGCCGCGTTGCTGGCGTTTTTCCATAGGCTCCGCC
CCCCTGACGAGCATCACAAAAATCGACGCTCAAGTCAGAGGTGGCGAAACCCGACAGGACTATAAAGATA
CCAGGCGTTTCCCCCTGGAAGCTCCCTCGTGCGCTCTCCTGTTCCGACCCTGCCGCTTACCGGATACCTG
TCCGCCTTTCTCCCTTCGGGAAGCGTGGCGCTTTCTCATAGCTCACGCTGTAGGTATCTCAGTTCGGTGT
AGGTCGTTCGCTCCAAGCTGGGCTGTGTGCACGAACCCCCCGTTCAGCCCGACCGCTGCGCCTTATCCGG
TAACTATCGTCTTGAGTCCAACCCGGTAAGACACGACTTATCGCCACTGGCAGCAGCCACTGGTAACAGG
ATTAGCAGAGCGAGGTATGTAGGCGGTGCTACAGAGTTCTTGAAGTGGTGGCCTAACTACGGCTACACTA
GAAGGACAGTATTTGGTATCTGCGCTCTGCTGAAGCCAGTTACCTTCGGAAAAAGAGTTGGTAGCTCTTG
ATCCGGCAAACAAACCACCGCTGGTAGCGGTGGTTTTTTTGTTTGCAAGCAGCAGATTACGCGCAGAAAA
AAAGGATCTCAAGAAGATCCTTTGATCTTTTCTACGGGGTCTGACGCTCAGTGGAACGAAAACTCACGTT
AAGGGATTTTGGTCATGAGATTATCAAAAAGGATCTTCACCTAGATCCTTTTAAATTAAAAATGAAGTTT
TAAATCAATCTAAAGTATATATGAGTAAACTTGGTCTGACAGTTACCAATGCTTAATCAGTGAGGCACCT
ATCTCAGCGATCTGTCTATTTCGTTCATCCATAGTTGCCTGACTCCCCGTCGTGTAGATAACTACGATAC
GGGAGGGCTTACCATCTGGCCCCAGTGCTGCAATGATACCGCGAGACCCACGCTCACCGGCTCCAGATTT
ATCAGCAATAAACCAGCCAGCCGGAAGGGCCGAGCGCAGAAGTGGTCCTGCAACTTTATCCGCCTCCATC
CAGTCTATTAATTGTTGCCGGGAAGCTAGAGTAAGTAGTTCGCCAGTTAATAGTTTGCGCAACGTTGTTG
CCATTGCTGCTGGCATCGTGGTGTCACGCTCGTCGTTTGGTATGGCTTCATTCAGCTCCGGTTCCCAACG
ATCAAGGCGAGTTACATGATCCCCCATGTTGTGCAAAAAAGCGGTTAGCTCCTTCGGTCCTCCGATCGTT
GTCAGAAGTAAGTTGGCCGCAGTGTTATCACTCATGGTTATGGCAGCACTGCATAATTCTCTTACTGTCA
TGCCATCCGTAAGATGCTTTTCTGTGACTGGTGAGTACTCAACCAAGTCATTCTGAGAATAGTGTATGCG
GCGACCGAGTTGCTCTTGCCCGGCGTCAACACGGGATAATACCGCGCCACATAGCAGAACTTTAAAAGTG
CTCATCATTGGAAAACGTTCTTCGGGGCGAAAACTCTCAAGGATCTTACCGCTGTTGAGATCCAGTTCGA
TGTAACCCACTCGTGCACCCAACTGATCTTCAGCATCTTTTACTTTCACCAGCGTTTCTGGGTGAGCAAA
AACAGGAAGGCAAAATGCCGCAAAAAAGGGAATAAGGGCGACACGGAAATGTTGAATACTCATACTCTTC
CTTTTTCAATATTATTGAAGCATTTATCAGGGTTATTGTCTCATGAGCGGATACATATTTGAATGTATTT
AGAAAAATAAACAAATAGGGGTTCCGCGCACATTTCCCCGAAAAGTGCCACCTGACGTCTAAGAAACCAT
TATTATCATGACATTAACCTATAAAAATAGGCGTATCACGAGGCCCTTTCGTCTTCAAGAATTAACAAAA
TTCTCCAGTCTTCACATCGGTTTGAAAGGAGGAAGCGGAAGAATGAAGTAAGAGGGATTTTTGACTCCGA
AGTAAGTCTTCAAAAAATCAAATAAGGAGTGTCAAGAATGTTTGCAAAACGATTCAAAACCTCTTTACTG
CCGTTATTCGCTGGATTTTTATTGCTGTTTCATTTGGTTCTGGCAGGACCGGCGGCTGCGAGTGCTGAAA
CGGCGAACAAATCGAATGAGCTTACAGCACCGTCGATCAAAAGCGGAACCATTCTTCATGCATGGAATTG
GTCGTTCAATACGTTAAAACACAATATGAAGGATATTCATGATGCAGGATATACAGCCATTCAGACATCT
CCGATTAACCAAGTAAAGGAAGGGAATCAAGGAGATAAAAGCATGTCGAACTGGTACTGGCTGTATCAGC
CGACATCGTATCAAATTGGCAACCGTTACTTAGGTACTGAACAAGAATTTAAAGAAATGTGTGCAGCCGC
TGAAGAATATGGCATAAAGGTCATTGTTGACGCGGTCATCAATCATACCACCAGTGATTATGCCGCGATT
TCCAATGAGGTTAAGAGTATTCCAAACTGGACACATGGAAACACACAAATTAAAAACTGGTCTGATCGGA
TCCTAGAAGCTTATCGAATTCATTGATTTAACAACAAATAAAGAATAAAAATAAAATATATACTTGAAAT
TCTGACAACTATGAGGTATATTATAAACAAGGGAAGTGATAACTGAATAAAGGGGGGAGACAATTGAAAT
TAAAGCAGATGATTAAGAATGAATGCGAAAAGGATAATCAGCTTGCAGCTCGACTTGCAAAATTGGCCGG
TTATGAAAAAGTAAATGGTTTTTATAAGTTTGTGAACACCCCAGAAAAAGAAATGGAAAACTTGGGTGGA
TTACTCAAGATCGTAAAAAACTTGTTTCCTGATAGTGAAGAGCAACTTTTAAGTGAATACTTCTTAGAAT
TAGACCCTAATAAAAAATGTGCAAGGCAATCAGTTGAGTACTCAGATATAAACCAATGGGACACACTTAC
TGATAAGATTATCATTAACTTATGCAACTCAAAAAATTCCACAAGTCAAGAGTGGGGAAAAGTTTACAGC
TTACATAGAAAATTAAACAAAAACGAAATCAGTTTAAATGATGCTATTAGGGAATCAGGGAAATGTAAAA
TAAAATCCGCGGAAATGCTCTTCTTTTCAAATGCAATGCTGATGTATGCGTATTTAAACATTGGTGAATT
TGGATTAATGAAGAGCACTTCAAAATTGTTAGAATTTGATGATTTACCCGAAGGGTTCATTAAAGAGTCA
TTCAAAAGCAGAGTATCTATGCTCGAAGCGAACATAAGCTTAAATGAAAATAGCCTACTTGAAGCGAGAC
AGCATTCTAACCGCGCAATTGAAAATTCTAACGTGAATCGTATTTGTTTTTTTGCATATTTAACAATTGG
CAACACTTTAATTTTTGAGGATTATGATGAGGCCAAAAAGGCGTACATTAAAGGTCAAAAATATGCTAAA
AATCCAGTGCACCAAGAAATGCTTGATGGTGCGTTGTGCTTTTTGTCAAACATCTGGAAAAAAGAAAATC
AATGGGTGAATTATAACTCTGATAACATTAAATATTTGCAATTAAGAGCTTTTTATTACATAAATCAAGG
TAACATTGAGGAAGCCACGGAAATTTTAGATGAACTGTCATCAAGAGATCAAGATGAGAATGAATTAGGA
TTCTACTATTACTACAAAGGATTAATATCTCAGGATAAGACAGACTATTATAAATCAATAAGATATTTCA
AAAAATCAGATGATAAATATTTTATACAATTGCCATTACTTCAACTCGAACGAATGGGGGCTGATCTTGA
